>Addgene plasmid #103614 | LSB-hsa-miR-522-3p | depositor full sequence | sequence record 196276 | Full Sequence
AATTGAGGGGATAACGCAGGAAAGAACATGTGAGCAAAAGGCCAGCAAAAGGCCAGGAACCGTAAAAAGG
CCGCGTTGCTGGCGTTTTTCCATAGGCTCCGCCCCCCTGACGAGCATCACAAAAATCGACGCTCAAGTCA
GAGGTGGCGAAACCCGACAGGACTATAAAGATACCAGGCGTTTCCCCCTGGAAGCTCCCTCGTGCGCTCT
CCTGTTCCGACCCTGCCGCTTACCGGATACCTGTCCGCCTTTCTCCCTTCGGGAAGCGTGGCGCTTTCTC
ATAGCTCACGCTGTAGGTATCTCAGTTCGGTGTAGGTCGTTCGCTCCAAGCTGGGCTGTGTGCACGAACC
CCCCGTTCAGCCCGACCGCTGCGCCTTATCCGGTAACTATCGTCTTGAGTCCAACCCGGTAAGACACGAC
TTATCGCCACTGGCAGCAGCCACTGGTAACAGGATTAGCAGAGCGAGGTATGTAGGCGGTGCTACAGAGT
TCTTGAAGTGGTGGCCTAACTACGGCTACACTAGAAGAACAGTATTTGGTATCTGCGCTCTGCTGAAGCC
AGTTACCTTCGGAAAAAGAGTTGGTAGCTCTTGATCCGGCAAACAAACCACCGCTGGTAGCGGTGGTTTT
TTTGTTTGCAAGCAGCAGATTACGCGCAGAAAAAAAGGATCTCAAGAAGATCCTTTGATCTTTTCTACGG
GGTCTGACGCTCAGTGGAACGAAAACTCACGTTAAGGGATTTTGGTCATGAGATTATCAAAAAGGATCTT
CACCTAGATCCTTTTAAATTAAAAATGAAGTTTTAAATCAATCTAAAGTATATATGAGTAAACTTGGTCT
GACAGTTACCAATGCTTAATCAGTGAGGCACCTATCTCAGCGATCTGTCTATTTCGTTCATCCATAGTTG
CCTGACTCCCCGTCGTGTAGATAACTACGATACGGGAGGGCTTACCATCTGGCCCCAGTGCTGCAATGAT
ACCGCGAGAACCACGCTCACCGGCTCCAGATTTATCAGCAATAAACCAGCCAGCCGGAAGGGCCGAGCGC
AGAAGTGGTCCTGCAACTTTATCCGCCTCCATCCAGTCTATTAATTGTTGCCGGGAAGCTAGAGTAAGTA
GTTCGCCAGTTAATAGTTTGCGCAACGTTGTTGCCATTGCTACAGGCATCGTGGTGTCACGCTCGTCGTT
TGGTATGGCTTCATTCAGCTCCGGTTCCCAACGATCAAGGCGAGTTACATGATCCCCCATGTTGTGCAAA
AAAGCGGTTAGCTCCTTCGGTCCTCCGATCGTTGTCAGAAGTAAGTTGGCCGCAGTGTTATCACTCATGG
TTATGGCAGCACTGCATAATTCTCTTACTGTCATGCCATCCGTAAGATGCTTTTCTGTGACTGGTGAGTA
CTCAACCAAGTCATTCTGAGAATAGTGTATGCGGCGACCGAGTTGCTCTTGCCCGGCGTCAATACGGGAT
AATACCGCGCCACATAGCAGAACTTTAAAAGTGCTCATCATTGGAAAACGTTCTTCGGGGCGAAAACTCT
CAAGGATCTTACCGCTGTTGAGATCCAGTTCGATGTAACCCACTCGTGCACCCAACTGATCTTCAGCATC
TTTTACTTTCACCAGCGTTTCTGGGTGAGCAAAAACAGGAAGGCAAAATGCCGCAAAAAAGGGAATAAGG
GCGACACGGAAATGTTGAATACTCATACTCTTCCTTTTTCAATATTATTGAAGCATTTATCAGGGTTATT
GTCTCATGAGCGGATACATATTTGAATGTAGCTCCGAATTTCTCGAGGGCTTGTCGACGACGGCGGTCTC
CGTCGTCAGGATCATGAATTCGACCCGCCTGCCACCATGACCGAGTACAAGCCCACGGTGCGCCTCGCCA
CCCGCGACGACGTCCCCCGGGCCGTACGCACCCTCGCCGCCGCGTTCGCCGACTACCCCGCCACGCGCCA
CACCGTCGACCCGGACCGCCACATCGAGCGGGTCACCGAGCTGCAAGAACTCTTCCTCACGCGCGTCGGG
CTCGACATCGGCAAGGTGTGGGTCGCGGACGACGGCGCCGCGGTGGCGGTCTGGACCACGCCGGAGAGCG
TCGAAGCGGGGGCGGTGTTCGCCGAGATCGGCCCGCGCATGGCCGAGTTGAGCGGTTCCCGGCTGGCCGC
GCAGCAACAGATGGAAGGCCTCCTGGCGCCGCACCGGCCCAAGGAGCCCGCGTGGTTCCTGGCCACCGTC
GGCGTCTCGCCCGACCACCAGGGCAAGGGTCTGGGCAGCGCCGTCGTGCTCCCCGGAGTGGAGGCGGCCG
AGCGCGCCGGGGTGCCCGCCTTCCTGGAGACATCCGCGCCCCGCAACCTCCCCTTCTACGAGCGGCTCGG
CTTCACCGTCACCGCCGACGTCGAGGTGCCCGAAGGACCGCGCACCTGGTGCATGACCCGCAAGCCCGGT
GCCTGATACGCGTGAATTCACTCCTCAGGTGCAGGCTGCCTATCAGAAGGTGGTGGCTGGTGTGGCCAAT
GCCCTGGCTCACAAATACCACTGAGATCTTTTTCCCTCTGCCAAAAATTATGGGGACATCATGAAGCCCC
TTGAGCATCTGACTTCTGGCTAATAAAGGAAATTTATTTTCATTGCAATAGTGTGTTGGAATTTTTTGTG
TCTCTCACTCGGAAGGACATATGGGAGGGCAAATCATTTAAAACATCAGAATGAGTATTTGGTTTAGAGT
TTGGCAACATATGCCCATATGCTGGCTGCCATGAACAAAGGTTGGCTATAAAGAGGTCATCAGTATATGA
AACAGCCCCCTGCTGTCCATTCCTTATTCCATAGAAAAGCCTTGACTTGAGGTTAGATTTTTTTTATATT
TTGTTTTGTGTTATTTTTTTCTTTAACATCCCTAAAATTTTCCTTACATGTTTTACTAGCCAGATTTTTC
CTCCTCTCCTGACTACTCCCAGTCATAGCTGTCCCTCTTCTCTTATGGAGATCCCTCGACCTGCAGCCCA
AGCTTGAATTCTCTAGAATTACCCTGTTATCCCTATGCTTGGTTTACCGAGCTCTTATTGGTTTTCAAAC
TTCATTGACTGTGCCCAACGCGCCTGGGAGCTCACGGGGACAGCCCCCCCCCAAAGCCCCCAGGGATGTA
ATTACGTCCCTCCCCCGCTAGGGGGCAGCAGCGAGCCGCCCGGGGCTCCGCTCCGGTCCGGCGCTCCCCC
CGCATCCCCGAGCCGGCAGCGTGCGGGGACAGCCCGGGCACGGGGAAGGTGGCACGGGATCGCTTTCCTC
TGAACGCTTCTCGCTGCTCTTTGAGCCTGCAGACACCTGGGGGGATACGGGGAAAAAGCTAGGCTGAAAG
ACCGGTTCTTAGAATGACACGCGCCTGGGAGCTCACGGGGACAGCCCCCCCCCAAAGCCCCCAGGGATGT
AATTACGTCCCTCCCCCGCTAGGGGGCAGCAGCGAGCCGCCCGGGGCTCCGCTCCGGTCCGGCGCTCCCC
CCGCATCCCCGAGCCGGCAGCGTGCGGGGACAGCCCGGGCACGGGGAAGGTGGCACGGGATCGCTTTCCT
CTGAACGCTTCTCGCTGCTCTTTGAGCCTGCAGACACCTGGGGGGATACGGGGAAAAAGCTAACTTCTGA
GACGACAACTTTGTATAGAAAAGTTGGCTCCGAATTCGCCCTTGACAGCAGAGATCCAGTTTGGTTAATT
AATTGGCTCCGGTGCCCGTCAGTGGGCAGAGCGCACATCGCCCACAGTCCCCGAGAAGTTGTGGGGAGGG
GTCGGCAATTGAACCGGTGCCTAGAGAAGGTGGCGCGGGGTAAACTGGGAAAGTGATGTCGTGTACTGGC
TCCGCCTTTTTCCCGAGGGTGGGGGAGAACCGTATATAAGTGCAGTAGTCGCCGTGAACGTTCTTTTTCG
CAACGGGTTTGCCGCCAGAACACAGGTAAGTGCCGTGTGTGGTTCCCGCGGGCCTGGCCTCTTTACGGGT
TATGGCCCTTGCGTGCCTTGAATTACTTCCACCTGGCTGCAGTACGTGATTCTTGATCCCGAGCTTCGGG
TTGGAAGTGGGTGGGAGAGTTCGAGGCCTTGCGCTTAAGGAGCCCCTTCGCCTCGTGCTTGAGTTGAGGC
CTGGCCTGGGCGCTGGGGCCGCCGCGTGCGAATCTGGTGGCACCTTCGCGCCTGTCTCGCTGCTTTCGAT
AAGTCTCTAGCCATTTAAAATTTTTGATGACCTGCTGCGACGCTTTTTTTCTGGCAAGATAGTCTTGTAA
ATGCGGGCCAAGATCTGCACACTGGTATTTCGGTTTTTGGGGCCGCGGGCGGCGACGGGGCCCGTGCGTC
CCAGCGCACATGTTCGGCGAGGCGGGGCCTGCGAGCGCGGCCACCGAGAATCGGACGGGGGTAGTCTCAA
GCTGGCCGGCCTGCTCTGGTGCCTGGCCTCGCGCCGCCGTGTATCGCCCCGCCCTGGGCGGCAAGGCTGG
CCCGGTCGGCACCAGTTGCGTGAGCGGAAAGATGGCCGCTTCCCGGCCCTGCTGCAGGGAGCTCAAAATG
GAGGACGCGGCGCTCGGGAGAGCGGGCGGGTGAGTCACCCACACAAAGGAAAAGGGCCTTTCCGTCCTCA
GCCGTCGCTTCATGTGACTCCACGGAGTACCGGGCGCCGTCCAGGCACCTCGATTAGTTCTCGAGCTTTT
GGAGTACGTCGTCTTTAGGTTGGGGGGAGGGGTTTTATGCGATGGAGTTTCCCCACACTGAGTGGGTGGA
GACTGAAGTTAGGCCAGCTTGGCACTTGATGTAATTCTCCTTGGAATTTGCCCTTTTTGAGTTTGGATCT
TGGTTCATTCTCAAGCCTCAGACAGTGGTTCAAAGTTTTTTTCTTCCATTTCAGGTGTCGTGAGAAGGGC
GAATTCGACCCAAGTTTGTACAAAAAAGCAGGCTGGATCCAGGTGCCACCATGGTGAGCGAGCTGATTAA
GGAGAACATGCACATGAAGCTGTACATGGAGGGCACCGTGAACAACCACCACTTCAAGTGCACATCCGAG
GGCGAAGGCAAGCCCTACGAGGGCACCCAGACCATGAGAATCAAGGCGGTCGAGGGCGGCCCTCTCCCCT
TCGCCTTCGACATCCTGGCTACCAGCTTCATGTACGGCAGCAAAACCTTCATCAACCACACCCAGGGCAT
CCCCGACTTCTTTAAGCAGTCCTTCCCCGAGGGCTTCACATGGGAGAGAGTCACCACATACGAAGATGGG
GGCGTGCTGACCGCTACCCAGGACACCAGCCTCCAGGACGGCTGCCTCATCTACAACGTCAAGATCAGAG
GGGTGAACTTCCCATCCAACGGCCCTGTGATGCAGAAGAAAACACTCGGCTGGGAGGCCTCCACCGAGAC
ACTGTACCCCGCTGACGGCGGCCTGGAAGGCAGAGCCGACATGGCCCTGAAGCTCGTGGGCGGGGGCCAC
CTGATCTGCAACCTTAAGACCACATACAGATCCAAGAAACCCGCTAAGAACCTCAAGATGCCCGGCGTCT
ACTATGTGGACAGGAGACTGGAAAGAATCAAGGAGGCCGACAAAGAGACATACGTCGAGCAGCACGAGGT
GGCTGTGGCCAGATACTGCGACCTCCCTAGCAAACTGGGGCACAAACTTAATTGAGAATTCTACCACCCA
GCTTTCTTGTACAAAGTGGTACGTCTCAAGACCAGAGGTCTCTGCTTTGGCGATGACACTCTAAAGGGAA
CCATTTTACACTCTAAAGGGAACCATTTTACACTCTAAAGGGAACCATTTTACACTCTAAAGGGAACCAT
TTTCAACCAGAAGAGACCTGTGCTTCACTCCTCAGGTGCAGGCTGCCTATCAGAAGGTGGTGGCTGGTGT
GGCCAATGCCCTGGCTCACAAATACCACTGAGATCTTTTTCCCTCTGCCAAAAATTATGGGGACATCATG
AAGCCCCTTGAGCATCTGACTTCTGGCTAATAAAGGAAATTTATTTTCATTGCAATAGTGTGTTGGAATT
TTTTGTGTCTCTCACTCGGAAGGACATATGGGAGGGCAAATCATTTAAAACATCAGAATGAGTATTTGGT
TTAGAGTTTGGCAACATATGCCCATATGCTGGCTGCCATGAACAAAGGTTGGCTATAAAGAGGTCATCAG
TATATGAAACAGCCCCCTGCTGTCCATTCCTTATTCCATAGAAAAGCCTTGACTTGAGGTTAGATTTTTT
TTATATTTTGTTTTGTGTTATTTTTTTCTTTAACATCCCTAAAATTTTCCTTACATGTTTTACTAGCCAG
ATTTTTCCTCCTCTCCTGACTACTCCCAGTCATAGCTGTCCCTCTTCTCTTATGGAGATCCCGAGCGGTG
CGTTTTTATGCTTGTAGTATTGTATAATGTTTTTAAGATCCAAGCTTCTGACCTCTTCTCTTCCTCCCAC
AGGGCCTCGAGACAATTGCATCGATGGTACCAGTGAAAGTCTGCAATGAATTCGAGTTGGCGCGCCTGTC
ATTCTAAATCTCTCTTTCAGCCTAAAGCTTTTTCCCCGTATCCCCCCAGGTGTCTGCAGGCTCAAAGAGC
AGCGAGAAGCGTTCAGAGGAAAGCGATCCCGTGCCACCTTCCCCGTGCCCGGGCTGTCCCCGCACGCTGC
CGGCTCGGGGATGCGGGGGGAGCGCCGGACCGGAGCGGAGCCCCGGGCGGCTCGCTGCTGCCCCCTAGCG
GGGGAGGGACGTAATTACATCCCTGGGGGCTTTGGGAGGGGGCTGTCCCCGTGAGCTCCCAGGCGCGCCT
GTCATTCTAAATCTCTCTTTCAGCCTAAAGCTTTTTCCCCGTATCCCCCCAGGTGTCTGCAGGCTCAAAG
AGCAGCGAGAAGCGTTCAGAGGAAAGCGATCCCGTGCCACCTTCCCCGTGCCCGGGCTGTCCCCGCACGC
TGCCGGCTCGGGGATGCGGGGGGAGCGCCGGACCGGAGCGGAGCCCCGGGCGGCTCGCTGCTGCCCCCTA
GCGGGGGAGGGACGTAATTACATCCCTGGGGGCTTTGGGGGGGGGCTGTCCCCGTGAGCTCCCAGGCGCG
CCAACTCGGTACCGTATCGATGTCGACGTTAACGCTAGTGATATCAACTTTGTATAGAAAAGTTGGCTCC
GAATTCGCCCTTGACAGCAGAGATCCAGTTTGGTTAATTAATTGGCTCCGGTGCCCGTCAGTGGGCAGAG
CGCACATCGCCCACAGTCCCCGAGAAGTTGTGGGGAGGGGTCGGCAATTGAACCGGTGCCTAGAGAAGGT
GGCGCGGGGTAAACTGGGAAAGTGATGTCGTGTACTGGCTCCGCCTTTTTCCCGAGGGTGGGGGAGAACC
GTATATAAGTGCAGTAGTCGCCGTGAACGTTCTTTTTCGCAACGGGTTTGCCGCCAGAACACAGGTAAGT
GCCGTGTGTGGTTCCCGCGGGCCTGGCCTCTTTACGGGTTATGGCCCTTGCGTGCCTTGAATTACTTCCA
CCTGGCTGCAGTACGTGATTCTTGATCCCGAGCTTCGGGTTGGAAGTGGGTGGGAGAGTTCGAGGCCTTG
CGCTTAAGGAGCCCCTTCGCCTCGTGCTTGAGTTGAGGCCTGGCCTGGGCGCTGGGGCCGCCGCGTGCGA
ATCTGGTGGCACCTTCGCGCCTGTCTCGCTGCTTTCGATAAGTCTCTAGCCATTTAAAATTTTTGATGAC
CTGCTGCGACGCTTTTTTTCTGGCAAGATAGTCTTGTAAATGCGGGCCAAGATCTGCACACTGGTATTTC
GGTTTTTGGGGCCGCGGGCGGCGACGGGGCCCGTGCGTCCCAGCGCACATGTTCGGCGAGGCGGGGCCTG
CGAGCGCGGCCACCGAGAATCGGACGGGGGTAGTCTCAAGCTGGCCGGCCTGCTCTGGTGCCTGGCCTCG
CGCCGCCGTGTATCGCCCCGCCCTGGGCGGCAAGGCTGGCCCGGTCGGCACCAGTTGCGTGAGCGGAAAG
ATGGCCGCTTCCCGGCCCTGCTGCAGGGAGCTCAAAATGGAGGACGCGGCGCTCGGGAGAGCGGGCGGGT
GAGTCACCCACACAAAGGAAAAGGGCCTTTCCGTCCTCAGCCGTCGCTTCATGTGACTCCACGGAGTACC
GGGCGCCGTCCAGGCACCTCGATTAGTTCTCGAGCTTTTGGAGTACGTCGTCTTTAGGTTGGGGGGAGGG
GTTTTATGCGATGGAGTTTCCCCACACTGAGTGGGTGGAGACTGAAGTTAGGCCAGCTTGGCACTTGATG
TAATTCTCCTTGGAATTTGCCCTTTTTGAGTTTGGATCTTGGTTCATTCTCAAGCCTCAGACAGTGGTTC
AAAGTTTTTTTCTTCCATTTCAGGTGTCGTGAGAAGGGCGAATTCGACCCAAGTTTGTACAAAAAAGCAG
GCTCGCCACCATGGTGAGCAAGGGCGAGGAGCTGTTCACCGGGGTGGTGCCCATCCTGGTCGAGCTGGAC
GGCGACGTAAACGGCCACAAGTTCAGCGTGAGGGGCGAGGGCGAGGGCGATGCCACCAACGGCAAGCTGA
CCCTGAAGTTCATCTGCACCACCGGCAAGCTGCCCGTGCCCTGGCCCACCCTCGTGACCACCCTGAGCCA
CGGCGTGCAGTGCTTCGCCCGCTACCCCGACCACATGAAGCAGCACGACTTCTTCAAGTCCGCCATGCCC
GAAGGCTACGTCCAGGAGCGCACCATCTTCTTCAAGGACGACGGCACCTACAAGACCCGCGCCGAGGTGA
AGTTCGAGGGCGACACCCTAGTGAACCGCATCGAGCTGAAGGGCGTCGACTTCAAGGAGGACGGCAACAT
CCTGGGGCACAAGCTGGAGTACAACTTCAACAGCCACAACATCTATATCATGGCCGTCAAGCAGAAGAAC
GGCATCAAGGTGAACTTCAAGATCCGCCACAACGTGGAGGACGGCAGCGTGCAGCTCGCCGACCACTACC
AGCAGAACACCCCCATCGGCGACGGCCCCGTGCTGCTGCCCGACAGCCACTACCTGAGCACCCAGTCCGT
GCTGAGCAAAGACCCCAACGAGAAGCGCGATCACATGGTCCTGCTGGAGTTCCGCACCGCCGCCGGGATC
ACTCTCGGCATGGACGAGCTGTACAAGTAATACCACCCAGCTTTCTTGTACAAAGTGGTACGCGTGAATT
CACTCCTCAGGTGCAGGCTGCCTATCAGAAGGTGGTGGCTGGTGTGGCCAATGCCCTGGCTCACAAATAC
CACTGAGATCTTTTTCCCTCTGCCAAAAATTATGGGGACATCATGAAGCCCCTTGAGCATCTGACTTCTG
GCTAATAAAGGAAATTTATTTTCATTGCAATAGTGTGTTGGAATTTTTTGTGTCTCTCACTCGGAAGGAC
ATATGGGAGGGCAAATCATTTAAAACATCAGAATGAGTATTTGGTTTAGAGTTTGGCAACATATGCCCAT
ATGCTGGCTGCCATGAACAAAGGTTGGCTATAAAGAGGTCATCAGTATATGAAACAGCCCCCTGCTGTCC
ATTCCTTATTCCATAGAAAAGCCTTGACTTGAGGTTAGATTTTTTTTATATTTTGTTTTGTGTTATTTTT
TTCTTTAACATCCCTAAAATTTTCCTTACATGTTTTACTAGCCAGATTTTTCCTCCTCTCCTGACTACTC
CCAGTCATAGCTGTCCCTCTTCTCTTATGGAGATCCCTCGACCTGCAGCCCAAGCTTGGCGTAATCATGG
TCATAGCTGTTTCCTGTGTGAAATTGTTATCCGCTCACAATTCCACACAACATACGAGCCGGAAGCATAA
AGTGTAAAGCCTGGGGTGCCTAATGAGTGAGCTAACTCACATTAATTGCGTTGCGCTCACTGCCCGCTTT
CCAGTCGGGAAACCTGTCGTGCCAGCGGATCGACAGTACTAAGCTTGGTCTAATACCCAATCTCTCGTCT
TATCCAGATGTTTTATACGCCTCTGGCCCGTGTCTCAAAATCTCTGATGTTACATTGCACAAGATAAAAT
AATATCATCATGAACAATAAAACTGTCTGCTTACATAAACAGTAATACAAGGGGTGTTATGAGCCATATT
CAACGGGAAACGTCGAGGCCGCGATTAAATTCCAACATGGATGCTGATTTATATGGGTATAAATGGGCTC
GCGATAATGTCGGGCAATCAGGTGCGACAATCTATCGCTTGTATGGGAAGCCCGATGCGCCAGAGTTGTT
TCTGAAACATGGCAAAGGTAGCGTTGCCAATGATGTTACAGATGAGATGGTCAGACTAAACTGGCTGACG
GAATTTATGCCTCTTCCGACCATCAAGCATTTTATCCGTACTCCTGATGATGCATGGTTACTCACCACTG
CGATCCCCGGAAAAACAGCATTCCAGGTATTAGAAGAATATCCTGATTCAGGTGAAAATATTGTTGATGC
GCTGGCAGTGTTCCTGCGCCGGTTGCATTCGATTCCTGTTTGTAATTGTCCTTTTAACAGCGATCGCGTA
TTTCGTCTCGCTCAGGCGCAATCACGAATGAATAACGGTTTGGTTGATGCGAGTGATTTTGATGACGAGC
GTAATGGCTGGCCTGTTGAACAAGTCTGGAAAGAAATGCATAAACTTTTGCCATTCTCACCGGATTCAGT
CGTCACTCATGGTGATTTCTCACTTGATAACCTTATTTTTGACGAGGGGAAATTAATAGGTTGTATTGAT
GTTGGACGAGTCGGAATCGCAGACCGATACCAGGATCTTGCCATCCTATGGAACTGCCTCGGTGAGTTTT
CTCCTTCATTACAGAAACGGCTTTTTCAAAAATATGGTATTGATAATCCTGATATGAATAAATTGCAGTT
TCATTTGATGCTCGATGAGTTTTTCTAATCAGAATTGGTTAATTGGTTGTAACACTGGCAGAGCATTACG
CTGACTTGACGGGACGGCGCAAGCTCATGACCAAAATCCCTTAACGTGAGTTACGCGTCGTTCCACTGAG
CGTCAGAGGTATCACTAGTATTACAGAGGTAAGTTATAACAGTCGCCTAACCC
Features (pLannotate 1.2.2; 28 found; start..end, strand, type, name):
     87..675     -  rep_origin     ori: high-copy-number ColE1/pMB1/pBR322/pUC origin of replication
    846..1706    -  CDS            AmpR: β-lactamase; bla; confers resistance to ampicillin, carbenicillin, and related antibiotics
   1707..1778    -  promoter       AmpR promoter: bla
   1857..2456    +  CDS            PuroR: puromycin N-acetyltransferase; pac from Streptomyces alboniger; confers resistance to puromycin
   2461..2541    +  CDS            HBB (fragment): HBB_PONPY - Experimental evidence at transcript level: Swiss-Prot protein existence level 2. Involved in oxygen transport from the lung to the various peripheral tissues. From Pongo pygmaeus (Bornean orangutan).
   2612..2667    +  polyA_signal   β-globin poly(A) signal: rabbit β-globin polyadenylation signal (Gil and Proudfoot, 1987)
   3646..3666    +  protein_bind   attB4: mutant version of attB; core recombination site for the Gateway® BP reaction BP Clonase™
   3734..3945    +  promoter       EF-1α core promoter: core promoter for human elongation factor EF-1α
   3946..4884    +  intron         EF-1α intron A: intron upstream of the start codon of human EF-1α
   4911..4931    +  protein_bind   attB1: mutant version of attB; core recombination site for the Gateway® BP reaction BP Clonase™
   4951..5646    +  CDS            mKate2: mKate2 is a basic (constitutively fluorescent) red fluorescent protein published in 2009, derived from Entacmaea quadricolor. It is reported to be a rapidly-maturing monomer with moderate acid sensitivity.
   5666..5690    -  protein_bind   attB2: mutant version of attB; recombination site for the Gateway® BP reaction BP Clonase™
   5834..5908    +  CDS            HBB (fragment): HBB_PONPY - Experimental evidence at transcript level: Swiss-Prot protein existence level 2. Involved in oxygen transport from the lung to the various peripheral tissues. From Pongo pygmaeus (Bornean orangutan).
   5979..6034    +  polyA_signal   β-globin poly(A) signal: rabbit β-globin polyadenylation signal (Gil and Proudfoot, 1987)
   6418..6443    +  misc_feature   SA: splice acceptor site
   7115..7135    +  protein_bind   attB4: mutant version of attB; core recombination site for the Gateway® BP reaction BP Clonase™
   7203..7414    +  promoter       EF-1α core promoter: core promoter for human elongation factor EF-1α
   7415..8353    +  intron         EF-1α intron A: intron upstream of the start codon of human EF-1α
   8380..8400    +  protein_bind   attB1: mutant version of attB; core recombination site for the Gateway® BP reaction BP Clonase™
   8411..9127    +  CDS            EBFP2: EBFP2 is a basic (constitutively fluorescent) blue fluorescent protein published in 2007, derived from Aequorea victoria. It is reported to be a rapidly-maturing monomer with moderate acid sensitivity.
   9135..9159    -  protein_bind   attB2: mutant version of attB; recombination site for the Gateway® BP reaction BP Clonase™
   9163..9243    +  CDS            HBB (fragment): HBB_PONPY - Experimental evidence at transcript level: Swiss-Prot protein existence level 2. Involved in oxygen transport from the lung to the various peripheral tissues. From Pongo pygmaeus (Bornean orangutan).
   9314..9369    +  polyA_signal   β-globin poly(A) signal: rabbit β-globin polyadenylation signal (Gil and Proudfoot, 1987)
   9752..9774    -  protein_bind   lac operator (fragment): The lac repressor binds to the lac operator to inhibit transcription in E. coli. This inhibition can be relieved by adding lactose or isopropyl-β-D-thiogalactopyranoside (IPTG). lac repressor encoded by lacI
   9778..9808    -  promoter       lac promoter: promoter for the E. coli lac operon
   9823..9844    -  protein_bind   CAP binding site: CAP binding activates transcription in the presence of cAMP. E. coli catabolite activator protein
   9857..9896    -  CDS            lacI (fragment): lac repressor; lacI; The lac repressor binds to the lac operator to inhibit transcription in E. coli. This inhibition can be relieved by adding lactose or isopropyl-β-D-thiogalactopyranoside (IPTG).
  10069..10878   +  CDS            KanR: aminoglycoside phosphotransferase; aph(3')-Ia; confers resistance to kanamycin in bacteria or G418 (Geneticin®) in eukaryotes
