[The description below was written by a language model from this plasmid's Addgene catalogue record and pLannotate feature annotations shown in this document.]
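Description:
LSB-hsa-miR-522-3p is an 11 kb mammalian expression plasmid built on the Low Sensor Backbone (LSB), designed as a two-colour fluorescent sensor of microRNA activity for synthetic biology work. It replicates in E. coli from a high-copy ColE1/pUC-type origin and carries both a β-lactamase gene and an aph(3')-Ia kanamycin resistance gene, matching the dual ampicillin and kanamycin selection listed in the record. A fragmentary lac promoter/operator region is also annotated as backbone residue.

The payload consists of two parallel transcription units, each driven by the human EF-1α core promoter with its intron A and terminated by a rabbit β-globin polyadenylation signal. One unit expresses the red fluorescent protein mKate2 and, according to the catalogue entry, carries a target site for human miR-522-3p in its 3' UTR. The target site is not annotated in the feature table but would fall in the gap between the mKate2 coding region and its poly(A) signal. The other unit expresses the blue protein EBFP2 without the target and serves as an internal reference for delivery and expression level. When miR-522-3p is active in transfected cells, mKate2 output is repressed relative to EBFP2, so the red-to-blue ratio reports miRNA activity. Gateway attB4, attB1 and attB2 scars flank promoters and coding sequences, reflecting modular assembly of the parts.

A puromycin N-acetyltransferase gene with a third β-globin poly(A) allows puromycin selection in mammalian cells, though no dedicated promoter for it is annotated. The depositor notes that the repeated poly(A) elements make the plasmid inherently unstable. They also note that the physical plasmid has short insertions flanking the puromycin coding region, relative to the deposited sequence, which do not affect selection.
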