Addgene plasmid #103614: LSB-hsa-miR-522-3p
Purpose: Used to sense miRNA activity using fluorescence based tools. hsa-miR-522-3p target in 3' UTR of of mKate. miRNA activity can be measured by the repression of mKate2 relative to EBFP2 fluorescent proteins . Plasmid is inherently unstable; please see Depositor Comments
Depositing lab: Ron Weiss. Depositing organization: Massachusetts Institute of Technology. Publication: A mixed antagonistic/synergistic miRNA repression model enables accurate predictions of multi-input miRNA sensor activity. Gam JJ, Babb J, Weiss R. Nat Commun. 2018 Jun 22;9(1):2430. doi: 10.1038/s41467-018-04575-0. PubMed 29934631.
Backbone
  Vector backbone: Low Sensor Backbone (LSB)
  Vector type: Mammalian Expression, Synthetic Biology
Growth in bacteria
  Bacterial resistance: Ampicillin and Kanamycin, 100 & 50 μg/mL
  Growth temperature: 30°C
  Growth strain: NEB Stable
  Copy number: High Copy
Gene/Insert
  Gene/Insert name: hsa-miR-522-3p target
  Species: H. sapiens (human)
  Entrez Gene: MIR522 (a.k.a. MIRN522, hsa-mir-522, mir-522)
  Promoter: EF-1a
  Cloning method: Gibson Cloning
Terms and licenses: Academic/Nonprofit Terms; Industry Terms: Not Available to Industry
Depositor comments: Please note that this plasmid is inherently unstable due to a repeating poly A element. We recommend performing a diagnostic digest on multiple colonies upon receipt. The depositors would like to note the presence of several discrepancies between the depositor sequence and physical plasmid sequence. In particular, the sequences upstream and downstream of the puromycin coding region have 10 bp insertions which do not affect the ability to perform puromycin selection. The sequences for those regions within the physical plasmids are as follows: Upstream of Puro: GAATTCGACCGCCTGTCTCAAGGTGCCACC; Downstream of Puro: GCTTTGAGACTACGCGTGAATTCACTCCTC. Please contact if you are interested in this plasmid prior to placing an order.
How to cite: LSB-hsa-miR-522-3p was a gift from Ron Weiss (Addgene plasmid # 103614 ; http://n2t.net/addgene:103614 ; RRID:Addgene_103614)
