>Addgene plasmid #103614 | LSB-hsa-miR-522-3p | depositor partial sequence | sequence record 196277 | hsa-miR-522-3p target
ACACTCTAAAGGGAACCATTTT
