>Addgene plasmid #103614 | LSB-hsa-miR-522-3p | addgene partial sequence | sequence record 266953 | mKate2-F 5'-ACCCGCTAAGAACCTCAAGA-3'
GGAGGCCGACAAAGAGACATACGTCGAGCAGCACGAGGTGGCTGTGGCCAGATACTGCGACCTCCCTAGC
AAACTGGGGCACAAACTTAATTGAGAATTCTACCACCCAGCTTTCTTGTACAAAGTGGTACGTCTCAAGA
CCAGAGGTCTCTGCTTTGGCGATGACACTCTAAAGGGAACCATTTTACACTCTAAAGGGAACCATTTTAC
ACTCTAAAGGGAACCATTTTACACTCTAAAGGGAACCATTTTCAACCAGAAGAGACCTGTGCTTCACTCC
TCAGGTGCAGGCTGCCTATCAGAAGGTGGTGGCTGGTGTGGCCAATGCCCTGGCTCACAAATACCACTGA
GATCTTTTTCCCTCTGCCAAAAATTATGGGGACATCATGAAGCCCCTTGAGCATCTGACTTCTGGCTAAT
AAAGGAAATTTATTTTCATTGCAATAGTGTGTTGGAATTTTTTGTGTCTCTCACTCGGAAGGACATATGG
